>Addgene plasmid #159707 | pG20_LUC2_Hyg | addgene full sequence | sequence record 314415 | Addgene NGS Result
AACAACGCTCAATACACGTGTCATTTTATTATTAGCTATTGCTTCACCGCCTTAGCTTTCTCGTGACCTA
GTCGTCCTCGTCTTTTCTTCTTCTTCTTCTATAAAACAATACCCAAAGACCTCTTCTTCTTCACAATTCA
GATTTCAATTTCTCAAAATCTTAAAAACTTTCTCTCAATTCTCTCTACCGTGATCAAGGTAAATTTCTGT
GTTCCTTATTCTCTCAAAATCTTCGATTTTGTTTTCGTTCGATCCCAATTTCGTATATGTTCTTTGGTTT
AGATTCTGTTAATCTTAGATCGAAGACGATTTTCTGGGTTTGATCGTTAGATATCATCTTAATTCTCGAT
TAGGGTTTCATAGATATCATCCGATTTGTTCAAATAATTTGAGTTTTGTCGAATAATTACTCTTCGATTT
GTGATTTCTATCTAGATCTGGTGTTAGTTTCTAGTTTGTGCGATCGAATTTGTCGATTAATCTGAGTTTT
TCTGATTAACAGACTAGAGTTAACCGGGCTCAGGCCTGGCGCGCCACTAGTGGATCCATCGATAGTACTG
TCGACCTCGAGGGTACCGCTCCCGGGATGGAAGATGCTAAGAATATTAAGAAGGGACCAGCTCCTTTCTA
CCCACTCGAAGATGGAACAGCAGGTGAACAGTTACACAAGGCTATGAAAAGATATGCTCTTGTTCCTGGT
ACTATCGCATTCACAGATGCTCATATCGAGGTGGATATAACTTATGCTGAGTACTTCGAAATGTCTGTTA
GGCTCGCTGAAGCTATGAAGAGATACGGATTAAATACAAACCACAGGATTGTTGTGTGTAGTGAAAATTC
TTTGCAATTTTTCATGCCTGTTCTTGGAGCTTTGTTCATCGGTGTGGCTGTTGCACCAGCTAATGATATA
TATAACGAGAGAGAACTTCTTAATTCTATGGGAATTTCTCAACCTACTGTTGTGTTCGTGTCTAAGAAAG
GACTTCAAAAGATTTTGAACGTTCAGAAGAAACTTCCAATTATCCAGAAGATTATTATTATGGATTCAAA
GACAGATTACCAAGGTTTCCAGTCAATGTACACCTTTGTGACTAGTCATTTGCCTCCTGGATTCAATGAG
TACGATTTCGTTCCAGAAAGTTTTGATAGAGATAAGACTATTGCTCTCATTATGAACTCTTCAGGATCTA
CAGGTCTTCCTAAGGGTGTGGCATTGCCACATAGAACCGCTTGTGTTAGGTTCTCTCACGCAAGAGATCC
TATTTTCGGAAACCAGATAATTCCAGATACAGCTATCTTGTCAGTTGTGCCTTTCCATCACGGATTTGGA
ATGTTCACTACACTCGGATACCTTATTTGTGGTTTTAGGGTTGTGCTCATGTACAGATTCGAAGAGGAAC
TCTTTTTAAGATCTTTACAAGATTATAAGATACAGTCAGCACTCTTAGTTCCAACCCTTTTCTCTTTCTT
TGCTAAGTCAACTTTGATCGATAAGTACGATCTTTCTAACTTGCATGAGATTGCAAGTGGAGGTGCTCCT
CTTTCTAAAGAAGTGGGTGAAGCAGTTGCTAAGAGGTTTCACTTGCCAGGAATCAGACAAGGATATGGTC
TTACAGAGACCACTTCTGCTATCTTGATAACCCCTGAAGGAGATGATAAACCAGGAGCAGTTGGAAAGGT
TGTTCCTTTCTTTGAAGCTAAAGTTGTGGATCTCGATACAGGAAAGACCTTAGGTGTGAATCAGAGGGGA
GAGCTTTGCGTTAGAGGTCCTATGATAATGAGTGGATATGTTAATAACCCAGAAGCAACTAACGCTCTTA
TCGATAAAGATGGATGGTTGCATTCAGGAGATATTGCTTACTGGGATGAGGATGAACACTTTTTCATAGT
GGATAGGCTCAAGTCATTAATTAAGTATAAGGGATACCAAGTTGCACCTGCTGAGCTCGAAAGTATTCTT
TTGCAGCATCCAAACATCTTCGATGCAGGAGTTGCTGGTCTTCCTGATGATGATGCTGGAGAGCTCCCAG
CTGCAGTTGTGGTTTTAAAACACGGAAAGACTATGACAGAGAAAGAAATTGTGGATTACGTTGCATCTCA
AGTTACAACCGCTAAGAAACTTAGAGGTGGTGTGGTTTTTGTGGATGAGGTTCCAAAGGGACTCACTGGT
AAATTAGATGCTAGAAAGATCAGGGAAATTTTGATCAAAGCAAAGAAAGGAGGAAAGATTGCTGTTTGAG
AGCTCATATGAAGATGAAGATGAAATATTTGGTGTGTCAAATAAATAGCTTGTGTGCTTAAGTTTGTGTT
TTTTTCTTGGCTTGTTGTGTTATGAATTTGTGGCTTTTTCTAATATTAAATGAATGTAAGATCTCATTAT
AATGAATAAACAAATGTTTCTATAATCCATTGTGAATGTTTTGTTGGATCTCTTCTGCAGCATATAACTA
CTGTATGTGCTATGGTATGGACTATGGAATATGATTAAAGATAAGGAATTCAGATCGGCTGAGTGGCTCC
TTCAACGTTGCGGTTCTGTCAGTTCCAAACGTAAAACGGCTTGTCCCGCGTCATCGGCGGGGGTCATAAC
GTGACTCCCTTAATTCTCCGCTCATGATCAGATTGTCGTTTCCCGCCTTCAGTTTAAACTATCAGTGTTT
GACAGGATATATTGGCGGGTAAACTAAGTCGCTGTATGTGTTTGTTTGAGATCTCATGTGAGCAAAAGGC
CAGCAAAAGGCCAGGAACCGTAAAAAGGCCGCGTTGCTGGCGTTTTTCCATAGGCTCCGCCCCCCTGACG
AGCATCACAAAAATCGACGCTCAAGTCAGAGGTGGCGAAACCCGACAGGACTATAAAGATACCAGGCGTT
TCCCCCTGGAAGCTCCCTCGTGCGCTCTCCTGTTCCGACCCTGCCGCTTACCGGATACCTGTCCGCCTTT
CTCCCTTCGGGAAGCGTGGCGCTTTCTCATAGCTCACGCTGTAGGTATCTCAGTTCGGTGTAGGTCGTTC
GCTCCAAGCTGGGCTGTGTGCACGAACCCCCCGTTCAGCCCGACCGCTGCGCCTTATCCGGTAACTATCG
TCTTGAGTCCAACCCGGTAAGACACGACTTATCGCCACTGGCAGCAGCCACTGGTAACAGGATTAGCAGA
GCGAGGTATGTAGGCGGTGCTACAGAGTTCTTGAAGTGGTGGCCTAACTACGGCTACACTAGAAGAACAG
TATTTGGTATCTGCGCTCTGCTGAAGCCAGTTACCTTCGGAAGAAGAGTTGGTAGCTCTTGATCCGGCAA
ACAAACCACCGCTGGTAGCGGTGGTTTTTTTGTTTGCAAGCAGCAGATTACGCGCAGAAAAAAAGGATCT
CAAGAAGATCCTTTGATCTTTTCTACGGGGTCTGACGCTCAGTGGAACGAAAACTCACGTTAAGGGATTT
TGGTCATGAGATTATCAAAAAGGATCTTCACCTAGATCCTTTTAAATTAAAAATGAAGTTTTAAATCAAT
CTAAAGTATATATGTGTAACATTGGTCTAGTGATTAGAAAAACTCATCGAGCATCAAATGAAACTGCAAT
TTATTCATATCAGGATTATCAATACCATATTTTTGAAAAAGCCGTTTCTGTAATGAAGGAGAAAACTCAC
CGAGGCAGTTCCATAGGATGGCAAGATCCTGGTATCGGTCTGCGATTCCGACTCGTCCAACATCAATACA
ACCTATTAATTTCCCCTCGTCAAAAATAAGGTTATCAAGTGAGAAATCACCATGAGTGACGACTGAATCC
GGTGAGAATGGCAAAAGTTTATGCATTTCTTTCCAGACTTGTTCAACAGGCCAGCCATTACGCTCGTCAT
CAAAATCACTCGCATCAACCAAACCGTTATTCATTCGTGATTGCGCCTGAGCGAGACGAAATACGCGATC
GCTGTTAAAAGGACAATTACAAACAGGAATCGAATGCAACCGGCGCAGGAACACTGCCAGCGCATCAACA
ATATTTTCACCTGAATCAGGATATTCTTCTAATACCTGGAATGCTGTTTTCCCTGGGATCGCAGTGGTGA
GTAACCATGCATCATCAGGAGTACGGATAAAATGCTTGATGGTCGGAAGAGGCATAAATTCCGTCAGCCA
GTTTAGTCTGACCATCTCATCTGTAACATCATTGGCAACGCTACCTTTGCCATGTTTCAGAAACAACTCT
GGCGCATCGGGCTTCCCATACAATCGGTAGATTGTCGCACCTGATTGCCCGACATTATCGCGAGCCCATT
TATACCCATATAAATCAGCATCCATGTTGGAATTTAATCGCGGCCTTGAGCAAGACGTTTCCCGTTGAAT
ATGGCTCATAACACCCCTTGTATTACTGTTTATGTAAGCAGACAGTTTTATTGTTCATGATGATATATTT
TTATCTTGTGCAATGTAACATCAGAGATTTTGAGACACAACGTGGCTTTGTTGAATAAATCGAACTTTTG
CTGAGTTGAAGGATCAGATCACGCATCTTCCCGACAACGCAGACCGTTCCGTGGCAAAGCAAAAGTTCAA
AATCACCAACTGGTCCACCTACAACAAAGCTCTCATCAACCGTGGCTCCCTCACTTTCTGGCTGGATGAT
GGGGCGATTCAGGCGATCCCCATCCAACAGCCCGCCGTCGAGCGGGCTTTTTTATCCCCGGAAGCCTGTG
GATAGAGGGTAGTTATCCACGTGAAACCGCTAATGCCCCGCAAAGCCTTGATTCACGGGGCTTTCCGGCC
CGCTCCAAAAACTATCCACGTGAAATCGCTAATCAGGGTACGTGAAATCGCTAATCGGAGTACGTGAAAT
CGCTAATAAGGTCACGTGAAATCGCTAATCAAAAAGGCACGTGAGAACGCTAATAGCCCTTTCAGATCAA
CAGCTTGCAAACACCCCTCGCTCCGGCAAGTAGTTACAGCAAGTAGTATGTTCAATTAGCTTTTCAATTA
TGAATATATATATCAATTATTGGTCGCCCTTGGCTTGTGGACAATGCGCTACGCGCACCGGCTCCGCCCG
TGGACAACCGCAAGCGGTTGCCCACCGTCGAGCGCCTTTGCCCACAACCCGGCGGCCGGCCGCAACAGAT
CGTTTTATAAATTTTTTTTTTTGAAAAAGAAAAAGCCCGAAAGGCGGCAACCTCTCGGGCTTCTGGATTT
CCGATCCCCGGAATTAGATCTTGGCAGGATATATTGTGGTGTAACGTTATCGATCTGGATTTTAGTACTG
GATTTTGGTTTTAGGAATTAGAAATTTTATTGATAGAAGTATTTTACAAATACAAATACATACTAAGGGT
TTCTTATATGCTCAACACATGAGCGAAACCCTATAAGAACCCTAATTTCCCTTATCGGGAAACTACTCAC
ACATTATTTATGGAGAAAATAGAGAGAGATAGATTTGTAGAGAGAGACTGGTGATTTCAGCGTACCGAAT
TAATTCCTGAATCACTGCGACCGGCCCTCCCGCGACCCAGCCGAGCGAGCTTAGCGAACTGTGGACGAGA
ACTGTGCCACCAAGCGTAAGGCCGTTCTCTCGCATTTGCCTTGCTAGGCTCGCGCGAGTTGCTGGCTGAG
GCGTTCTCGAAATCAGCTCTTGTTCGGTCGGCATCTACTCTATTCCTTTGCCCTCGGACGAGTGCTGGGG
CGTCGGTTTCCACTATCGGCGAGTACTTCTACACAGCCATCGGTCCAGACGGCCGCGCTTCTGCGGGCGA
TTTGTGTACGCCCGACAGTCCCGGCTCCGGATCGGACGATTGCGTCGCATCGACCCTGCGCCCAAGCTGC
ATCATCGAAATTGCCGTCAACCAAGCTCTGATAGAGTTGGTCAAGACCAATGCGGAGCATATACGCCCGG
AGCCTTGGCGATCCTGCAAGCTCCGGATGCCTCCGCTCGAAGTAGCGCGTCTGCTGCTCCATACAAGCCA
ACCACGGCCTCCAGAAGAAGATGTTGGCGACCTCGTATTGGGAATCCCCGAACATCGCCTCGCTCCAGTC
AATGACCGCTGTTATGCGGCCATTGTCCGTCAGGACATTGTTGGAGCCGAAATCCGCGTGCACGAGGTGC
CGGACTTCGGGGCAGTCCTCGGCCCAAAGCATCAGCTCATCGAGAGCCTGCGCGACGGACGCACTGACGG
TGTCGTCCATCACAGTTTGCCAGTGATACACATGGGGATCAGCAATCGCGCATATGAAATCACGCCATGT
AGTGTATTGACCGATTCCTTGCGGTCCGAATGGGCCGAACCCGCTCGTCTGGCTAAGATCGGCCGCAGCG
ATAGCATCCATAGCCTCCGCGACCGGCTGAAGAACAGCGGGCAGTTCGGTTTCAGGCAGGTCTTGCAACG
TGACACCCTGTGCACGGCGGGAGATGCAATAGGTCAGGCTCTCGCTGAACTCCCCAATGTCAAGCACTTC
CGGAATCGGGAGCGCGGCCGATGCAAAGTGCCGATAAACATAACGATCTTTGTAGAAACCATCGGCGCAG
CTATTTACCCGCAGGACATATCCACGCCCTCCTACATCGAAGCTGAAAGCACGAGATTCTTCGCCCTCCG
AGAGCTGCATCAGGTCGGAGACGCTGTCGAACTTTTCGATCAGAAACTTCTCGACAGACGTCGCGGTGAG
TTCAGGCTTTTTCATAGGGGGGATCAGCTTGGGCTGTCCTCTCCAAATGAAATGAACTTCCTTATATAGA
GGAAGGGTCTTGCGAAGGATAGTGGGATTGTGCGTCATCCCTTACGTCAGTGGAGATGTCACATCAATCC
ACTTGCTTTGAAGTCGTGGTTGTAACGACTTCTTTTTCCACGATGCTCCTCGTGGGTGGGGGTCCATCTT
TGGGACCACTGTCGGCAGAGGCATCTTGAATGATAGCCTTTCCTTTATCGCAATGATGGCATTTGTAGGA
GCCACCTTCCTTTTCTACTGTCCTTTCGATGAAGTGACAGATAGCTGGGCAATGGAATCCGAGGAGGTTT
CCCGAAATTACCCTTTGTTGAAAAGTCTCAATAAAGCTTCGACGAGTCAGTAATAAACGGCGTCAAAGTG
GTTGCAGCCGGCACACACGAGTCGTGTTTATCAACTCAAAGCACAAATACTTTTCCTCAACCTAAAAATA
AGGCAATTAGCCAAAAACAACTTTGCGTGTA
Features (pLannotate 1.2.2; 14 found; start..end, strand, type, name):
    587..2227    +  CDS            LUCI_PHOPY: Experimental evidence at protein level: Swiss-Prot protein existence level 1. Produces green light with a wavelength of 562 nm. From Photinus pyralis (Common eastern firefly) (Lampyris pyralis).
   2247..2495    +  terminator     HSP terminator: efficient transcription terminator from the Arabidopsis thaliana heat shock protein 18.2 gene (Nagaya et al., 2010)
   2506..2536    -  promoter       NOS promoter (fragment): nopaline synthase promoter
   2660..2684    +  misc_feature   RB T-DNA repeat: right border repeat from nopaline C58 T-DNA
   2775..3363    -  rep_origin     ori: high-copy-number ColE1/pMB1/pBR322/pUC origin of replication
   3534..4349    -  CDS            KanR: aminoglycoside phosphotransferase; aph(3')-Ia; confers resistance to kanamycin in bacteria or G418 (Geneticin®) in eukaryotes
   4534..4635    +  CDS            TRA2_ECOLX (fragment): Protein predicted: Swiss-Prot protein existence level 4. Required for transposition of transposon Tn903. From Escherichia coli.
   4640..5075    +  rep_origin     pSa ori: origin of replication from bacterial plasmid pSa
   5202..5224    +  misc_feature   LB T-DNA repeat: left border repeat from nopaline C58 T-DNA (truncated)
   5232..5408    -  polyA_signal   CaMV poly(A) signal: cauliflower mosaic virus polyadenylation signal
   5458..5622    -  CDS            yokD (fragment): YOKD_BACSU - Experimental evidence at protein level: Swiss-Prot protein existence level 1. May contribute to antibiotic resistance. From Bacillus subtilis (strain 168).
   5643..6665    -  CDS            hph: KHYB_ECOLX - Experimental evidence at protein level: Swiss-Prot protein existence level 1. The aminoglycoside phosphotransferases achieve inactivation of their antibiotic substrates by phosphorylation. Only phosphorylates hygromycin and closely related compounds such as demethyl analogs and destomycin. From Escherichia coli.
   6685..7030    -  promoter       CaMV 35S promoter: strong constitutive promoter from cauliflower mosaic virus
   6687..6733    -  promoter       minimal CaMV 35S promoter: minimal 35S promoter from cauliflower mosaic virus
