[The description below was written by a language model from this plasmid's Addgene catalogue record and pLannotate feature annotations shown in this document.]
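Description:
pG20_LUC2_Hyg is an empty plant expression and cloning vector of 7,171 bp built on the pGREEN binary backbone, part of an updated pGREEN-based vector suite intended for cost-effective cloning in plant molecular biology. It is propagated in E. coli as a high-copy plasmid through a ColE1/pUC-type origin and selected with kanamycin via an aph(3')-Ia (KanR) gene. It also carries the pSa origin characteristic of pGREEN vectors, which supports replication in Agrobacterium; in the pGREEN system this generally depends on replication functions supplied in trans by a helper plasmid, although the record does not mention one. Nopaline-type left and right T-DNA border repeats define the segment that would be transferred into the plant genome.

Within the T-DNA, the payload side consists of a firefly (Photinus pyralis) luciferase coding sequence followed by the Arabidopsis HSP18.2 terminator, an efficient transcription terminator. No gene is inserted; luciferase is positioned as a C-terminal tag on the backbone, so a coding sequence cloned upstream would be expressed as a luciferase fusion suitable for bioluminescence-based readouts. The feature table annotates no promoter in the roughly 590 bp preceding luciferase, and the record does not state which promoter, if any, drives the fusion or which cloning sites are available. Near the left border, a separate cassette in the opposite orientation places the hygromycin phosphotransferase gene (hph) under the CaMV 35S promoter with a CaMV polyadenylation signal, providing hygromycin selection of transformed plants. Short annotated fragments (a NOS promoter remnant, a Tn903 transposase piece and a yokD-like match) appear to be leftover or incidental matches rather than functional parts.
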