Addgene plasmid #159707: pG20_LUC2_Hyg
Purpose: (Empty Backbone) pGREEN-based cloning construct for expression in planta
Depositing lab: Hans-Henning Kunz. Depositing organization: Washington State University. Publication: An updated pGREEN-based vector suite for cost-effective cloning in plant molecular biology. Pratt AI, Knoblauch J, Kunz HH. MicroPubl Biol. 2020 Oct 7;2020. doi: 10.17912/micropub.biology.000317. PubMed 33274321.
Backbone
  Vector backbone: pGREEN
  Backbone size (bp): 7171
  Vector type: Plant Expression
  Selectable markers: Hygromycin
  Tag / fusion protein: luciferase (C terminal on backbone)
Growth in bacteria
  Bacterial resistance: Kanamycin, 50 μg/mL
  Growth temperature: 37°C
  Growth strain: DH5alpha
  Copy number: High Copy
Gene/Insert
  Gene/Insert name: None
  Tag / fusion protein: luciferase (C terminal on backbone)
Terms and licenses: Academic/Nonprofit Terms; Industry Terms: Not Available to Industry
Depositor comments: Empty pGREEN expression vector for cloning; HSP terminator
How to cite: pG20_LUC2_Hyg was a gift from Hans-Henning Kunz (Addgene plasmid # 159707 ; http://n2t.net/addgene:159707 ; RRID:Addgene_159707)
